>Addgene plasmid #215864 | pSuperCRISPR-sgRNA-RL661-WT(TTTT) | addgene full sequence | sequence record 431662 | Addgene NGS Result
TGAAAGACCCCACCTGTAGGTTTGGCAAGCTAGCTTAAGTAACGCCATTTTGCAAGGCATGGAAAATACA
TAACTGAGAATAGAGAAGTTCAGATCAAGGTTAGGAACAGAGAGACAGCAGAATATGGGCCAAACAGGAT
ATCTGTGGTAAGCAGTTCCTGCCCCGGCTCAGGGCCAAGAACAGATGGTCCCCAGATGCGGTCCCGCCCT
CAGCAGTTTCTAGAGAACCATCAGATGTTTCCAGGGTGCCCCAAGGACCTGAAATGACCCTGTGCCTTAT
TTGAACTAACCAATCAGTTCGCTTCTCGCTTCTGTTCGCGCGCTTCTGCTCCCCGAGCTCAATAAAAGAG
CCCACAACCCCTCACTCGGCGCGCCAGTCCTCCGATAGACTGCGTCGCCCGGGTACCCGTATTCCCAATA
AAGCCTCTTGCTGTTTGCATCCGAATCGTGGACTCGCTGATCCTTGGGAGGGTCTCCTCAGATTGATTGA
CTGCCCACCTCGGGGGTCTTTCATTTGGAGGTTCCACCGAGATTTGGAGACCCCTGCCCAGGGACCACCG
ACCCCCCAGCCGGGAGGTAAGCTGGCCAGCGGTCGTTTCGTGTCTGTCTCTGTCTTTGTGCGTGTTTGTG
CCGGCATCTAATGTTTGCGCCTGCGTCTGTACTAGTTAGCTAACTAGCTCTGTATCTGGCGGACCCGTGG
TGGAACTGACGAGTTCTGAACACCCGGCCGCAACCCTGGGAGACGTCCCAGGGACTTTGGGGGCCGTTTT
TGTGGCCCGACCTGAGGAAGGGAGTCGATGTGGAATCCGACCCCGTCAGGATATGTGGTTCTGGTAGGAG
ACGAGAACCTAAAACAGTTCCCGCCTCCGTCTGAATTTTTGCTTTCGGTTTGGAACCGAAGCCGCGCGTC
TTGTCTGCTGCAGCGCTGCAGCATCGTTCTGTGTTGTCTCTGTCTGACTGTGTTTCTGTATTTGTCTGAA
AATTAGGGCCAGACTGTTACCACTCCCTTAAGTTTGACCTTAGGTCACTGGAAAGATGTCGAGCGGATCG
CTCACAACCAGTCGGTAGATGTCAAGAAGAGACGTTGGGTTACCTTCTGCTCTGCAGAATGGCCAACCTT
TAACGTCGGATGGCCGCGAGACGGCACCTTTAACCGAGACCTCATCACCCAGGTTAAGATCAAGGTCTTT
TCACCTGGCCCGCATGGACACCCAGACCAGGTCCCCTACATCGTGACCTGGGAAGCCTTGGCTTTTGACC
CCCCTCCCTGGGTCAAGCCCTTTGTACACCCTAAGCCTCCGCCTCCTCTTCCTCCATCCGCCCCGTCTCT
CCCCCTTGAACCTCCTCGTTCGACCCCGCCTCGATCCTCCCTTTATCCAGCCCTCACTCCTTCTCTAGGC
GCCGGAATTAGATCGATCTCTCGAGGTCGACGGTATCGATAAGCTTAAAAAAGCACCGACTCGGTGCCAC
TTTTTCAAGTTGATAACGGACTAGCCTTATTTAAACTTGCTATTTCTAGCTCTTAAACTTAACGAGAGGG
ATCTCGCGCGGGATCTGTGGTCTCATACAGAACTTATAAGATTCCCAAATCCAAAGACATTTCACGTTTA
TGGTGATTTCCCAGAACACATAGCGACATGCAAATATTGCAGGGCGCCACTCCCCTGTCCCTCACAGCCA
TCTTCCTGCCAGGGCGCACGCGCGCTGGGTGTTCCCGCCTAGTGACACTGGGCCCGCGATTCCTTGGAGC
GGGTTGATGACGTCAGCGTTCGAATTCTACCGGGTAGGGGAGGCGCTTTTCCCAAGGCAGTCTGGAGCAT
GCGCTTTAGCAGCCCCGCTGGGCACTTGGCGCTACACAAGTGGCCTCTGGCCTCGCACACATTCCACATC
CACCGGTAGGCGCCAACCGGCTCCGTTCTTTGGTGGCCCCTTCGCGCCACCTTCTACTCCTCCCCTAGTC
AGGAAGTTCCCCCCCGCCCCGCAGCTCGCGTCGTGCAGGACGTGACAAATGGAAGTAGCACGTCTCACTA
GTCTCGTGCAGATGGACAGCACCGCTGAGCAATGGAAGCGGGTAGGCCTTTGGGGCAGCGGCCAATAGCA
GCTTTGCTCCTTCGCTTTCTGGGCTCAGAGGCTGGGAAGGGGTGGGTCCGGGGGCGGGCTCAGGGGCGGG
CTCAGGGGCGGGGCGGGCGCCCGAAGGTCCTCCGGAGGCCCGGCATTCTGCACGCTTCAAAAGCGCACGT
CTGCCGCGCTGTTCTCCTCTTCCTCATCTCCGGGCCTTTCGACCTGCAGCCCAAGCTAGCTTACCATGAC
CGAGTACAAGCCCACGGTGCGCCTCGCCACCCGCGACGACGTCCCCAGGGCCGTACGCACCCTCGCCGCC
GCGTTCGCCGACTACCCCGCCACGCGCCACACCGTCGATCCGGACCGCCACATCGAGCGGGTCACCGAGC
TGCAAGAACTCTTCCTCACGCGCGTCGGGCTCGACATCGGCAAGGTGTGGGTCGCGGACGACGGCGCCGC
GGTGGCGGTCTGGACCACGCCGGAGAGCGTCGAAGCGGGGGCGGTGTTCGCCGAGATCGGCCCGCGCATG
GCCGAGTTGAGCGGTTCCCGGCTGGCCGCGCAGCAACAGATGGAAGGCCTCCTGGCGCCGCACCGGCCCA
AGGAGCCCGCGTGGTTCCTGGCCACCGTCGGCGTCTCGCCCGACCACCAGGGCAAGGGTCTGGGCAGCGC
CGTCGTGCTCCCCGGAGTGGAGGCGGCCGAGCGCGCCGGGGTGCCCGCCTTCCTGGAGACCTCCGCGCCC
CGCAACCTCCCCTTCTACGAGCGGCTCGGCTTCACCGTCACCGCCGACGTCGAGGTGCCCGAAGGACCGC
GCACCTGGTGCATGACCCGCAAGCCCGGTGCCTGACGCCCGCCCCACGACCCGCAGCGCCCGACCGAAAG
GAGCGCACGACCCCATGCATCGATAAAATAAAAGATTTTATTTAGTCTCCAGAAAAAGGGGGGAATGAAA
GACCCCACCTGTAGGTTTGGCAAGCTAGAGAACCATCAGATGTTTCCAGGGTGCCCCAAGGACCTGAAAT
GACCCTGTGCCTTATTTGAACTAACCAATCAGTTCGCTTCTCGCTTCTGTTCGCGCGCTTCTGCTCCCCG
AGCTCAATAAAAGAGCCCACAACCCCTCACTCGGCGCGCCAGTCCTCCGATAGACTGCGTCGCCCGGGTA
CCCGTGTATCCAATAAACCCTCTTGCAGTTGCATCCGACTTGTGGTCTCGCTGTTCCTTGGGAGGGTCTC
CTCTGAGTGATTGACTACCCGTCAGCGGGGGTCTTTCATGGGTAACAGTTTCTTGAAGTTGGAGAACAAC
ATTCTGAGGGTAGGAGTCGAATATTAAGTAATCCTGACTCAATTAGCCACTGTTTTGAATCCACATACTC
CAATACTCCTGAAATAGTTCATTATGGACAGCGCAGAAAGAGCTGGGGAGAATTGTGAAATTGTTATCCG
CTCACAATTCCACACAACATACGAGCCGGAAGCATAAAGTGTAAAGCCTGGGGTGCCTAATGAGTGAGCT
AACTCACATTAATTGCGTTGCGCTCACTGCCCGCTTTCCAGTCGGGAAACCTGTCGTGCCAGCTGCATTA
ATGAATCGGCCAACGCGCGGGGAGAGGCGGTTTGCGTATTGGGCGCTCTTCCGCTTCCTCGCTCACTGAC
TCGCTGCGCTCGGTCGTTCGGCTGCGGCGAGCGGTATCAGCTCACTCAAAGGCGGTAATACGGTTATCCA
CAGAATCAGGGGATAACGCAGGAAAGAACATGTGAGCAAAAGGCCAGCAAAAGGCCAGGAACCGTAAAAA
GGCCGCGTTGCTGGCGTTTTTCCATAGGCTCCGCCCCCCTGACGAGCATCACAAAAATCGACGCTCAAGT
CAGAGGTGGCGAAACCCGACAGGACTATAAAGATACCAGGCGTTTCCCCCTGGAAGCTCCCTCGTGCGCT
CTCCTGTTCCGACCCTGCCGCTTACCGGATACCTGTCCGCCTTTCTCCCTTCGGGAAGCGTGGCGCTTTC
TCATAGCTCACGCTGTAGGTATCTCAGTTCGGTGTAGGTCGTTCGCTCCAAGCTGGGCTGTGTGCACGAA
CCCCCCGTTCAGCCCGACCGCTGCGCCTTATCCGGTAACTATCGTCTTGAGTCCAACCCGGTAAGACACG
ACTTATCGCCACTGGCAGCAGCCACTGGTAACAGGATTAGCAGAGCGAGGTATGTAGGCGGTGCTACAGA
GTTCTTGAAGTGGTGGCCTAACTACGGCTACACTAGAAGAACAGTATTTGGTATCTGCGCTCTGCTGAAG
CCAGTTACCTTCGGAAAAAGAGTTGGTAGCTCTTGATCCGGCAAACAAACCACCGCTGGTAGCGGTGGTT
TTTTTGTTTGCAAGCAGCAGATTACGCGCAGAAAAAAAGGATCTCAAGAAGATCCTTTGATCTTTTCTAC
GGGGTCTGACGCTCAGTGGAACGAAAACTCACGTTAAGGGATTTTGGTCATGAGATTATCAAAAAGGATC
TTCACCTAGATCCTTTTAAATTAAAAATGAAGTTTTAAATCAATCTAAAGTATATATGAGTAAACTTGGT
CTGACAGTTACCAATGCTTAATCAGTGAGGCACCTATCTCAGCGATCTGTCTATTTCGTTCATCCATAGT
TGCCTGACTCCCCGTCGTGTAGATAACTACGATACGGGAGGGCTTACCATCTGGCCCCAGTGCTGCAATG
ATACCGCGAGACCCACGCTCACCGGCTCCAGATTTATCAGCAATAAACCAGCCAGCCGGAAGGGCCGAGC
GCAGAAGTGGTCCTGCAACTTTATCCGCCTCCATCCAGTCTATTAATTGTTGCCGGGAAGCTAGAGTAAG
TAGTTCGCCAGTTAATAGTTTGCGCAACGTTGTTGCCATTGCTACAGGCATCGTGGTGTCACGCTCGTCG
TTTGGTATGGCTTCATTCAGCTCCGGTTCCCAACGATCAAGGCGAGTTACATGATCCCCCATGTTGTGCA
AAAAAGCGGTTAGCTCCTTCGGTCCTCCGATCGTTGTCAGAAGTAAGTTGGCCGCAGTGTTATCACTCAT
GGTTATGGCAGCACTGCATAATTCTCTTACTGTCATGCCATCCGTAAGATGCTTTTCTGTGACTGGTGAG
TACTCAACCAAGTCATTCTGAGAATAGTGTATGCGGCGACCGAGTTGCTCTTGCCCGGCGTCAATACGGG
ATAATACCGCGCCACATAGCAGAACTTTAAAAGTGCTCATCATTGGAAAACGTTCTTCGGGGCGAAAACT
CTCAAGGATCTTACCGCTGTTGAGATCCAGTTCGATGTAACCCACTCGTGCACCCAACTGATCTTCAGCA
TCTTTTACTTTCACCAGCGTTTCTGGGTGAGCAAAAACAGGAAGGCAAAATGCCGCAAAAAAGGGAATAA
GGGCGACACGGAAATGTTGAATACTCATACTCTTCCTTTTTCAATATTATTGAAGCATTTATCAGGGTTA
TTGTCTCATGAGCGGATACATATTTGAATGTATTTAGAAAAATAAACAAATAGGGGTTCCGCGCACATTT
CCCCGAAAAGTGCCACCTGACGTCTAAGAAACCATTATTATCATGACATTAACCTATAAAAATAGGCGTA
TCACGAGGCCCTTTCGTCTCGCGCGTTTCGGTGATGACGGTGAAAACCTCTGACACATGCAGCTCCCGGA
GACGGTCACAGCTTGTCTGTAAGCGGATGCCGGGAGCAGACAAGCCCGTCAGGGCGCGTCAGCGGGTGTT
GGCGGGTGTCGGGGCTGGCTTAACTATGCGGCATCAGAGCAGATTGTACTGAGAGTGCACCATATGCGGT
GTGAAATACCGCACAGATGCGTAAGGAGAAAATACCGCATCAGGCGCCATTCGCCATTCAGGCTGCGCAA
CTGTTGGGAAGGGCGATCGGTGCGGGCCTCTTCGCTATTACGCCAGCTGGCGAAAGGGGGATGTGCTGCA
AGGCGATTAAGTTGGGTAACGCCAGGGTTTTCCCAGTCACGACGTTGTAAAACGACGGCGCAAGGAATGG
TGCATGCAAGGAGATGGCGCCCAACAGTCCCCCGGCCACGGGGCCTGCCACCATACCCACGCCGAAACAA
GCGCTCATGAGCCCGAAGTGGCGAGCCCGATCTTCCCCATCGGTGATGTCGGCGATATAGGCGCCAGCAA
CCGCACCTGTGGCGCCGGTGATGCCGGCCACGATGCGTCCGGCGTAGAGGCGATTAGTCCAATTTGTTAA
AGACAGGATATCAGTGGTCCAGGCTCTAGTTTTGACTCAACAATATCACCAGCTGAAGCCTATAGAGTAC
GAGCCATAGATAAAATAAAAGATTTTATTTAGTCTCCAGAAAAAGGGGGGAA
Features (pLannotate 1.2.2; 22 found; start..end, strand, type, name):
    579..920     +  misc_feature   MESV Ψ: packaging signal of murine embryonic stem cell virus
    987..1403    +  CDS            gag (truncated): truncated Moloney murine leukemia virus (MMLV) gag gene lacking the start codon
   1420..1446    -  misc_feature   MCS (fragment): pBluescript multiple cloning site
   1453..1528    -  misc_RNA       gRNA scaffold: guide RNA scaffold for the Streptococcus pyogenes CRISPR/Cas9 system
   1557..1771    -  promoter       H1 promoter: human H1 RNA promoter
   1782..2281    +  promoter       PGK promoter: mouse phosphoglycerate kinase 1 promoter
   2306..2905    +  CDS            PuroR: puromycin N-acetyltransferase; pac from Streptomyces alboniger; confers resistance to puromycin
   3004..3038    +  LTR            3' LTR (ΔU3) (fragment): self-inactivating 3' long terminal repeat (LTR) from Moloney murine leukemia virus
   3035..3329    +  LTR            3' LTR (ΔU3) (fragment): self-inactivating 3' long terminal repeat (LTR) from Moloney murine leukemia virus
   3491..3507    -  protein_bind   lac operator: The lac repressor binds to the lac operator to inhibit transcription in E. coli. This inhibition can be relieved by adding lactose or isopropyl-β-D-thiogalactopyranoside (IPTG). lac repressor encoded by lacI
   3515..3545    -  promoter       lac promoter: promoter for the E. coli lac operon
   3560..3581    -  protein_bind   CAP binding site: CAP binding activates transcription in the presence of cAMP. E. coli catabolite activator protein
   3594..3686    -  CDS            lacI (fragment): lac repressor; lacI; The lac repressor binds to the lac operator to inhibit transcription in E. coli. This inhibition can be relieved by adding lactose or isopropyl-β-D-thiogalactopyranoside (IPTG).
   3869..4457    -  rep_origin     ori: high-copy-number ColE1/pMB1/pBR322/pUC origin of replication
   4628..5488    -  CDS            AmpR: β-lactamase; bla; confers resistance to ampicillin, carbenicillin, and related antibiotics
   5489..5593    -  promoter       AmpR promoter: bla
   5688..5723    +  CDS            rop (fragment): Rop protein, which maintains plasmids at low copy number; rop
   5825..5924    +  misc_feature   bom (fragment): basis of mobility region from pBR322
   5930..6079    -  CDS            lacZα (fragment): LacZα fragment of β-galactosidase; lacZ fragment
   6079..6280    -  CDS            TcR (fragment): tetracycline efflux protein; tet; confers resistance to tetracycline
   6281..6379    +  CDS            env (fragment): murine leukemia virus gPr80 envelope polyprotein precursor; env; proteolytically cleaved into gp70SU and p15TM subunits
   6421..515     +  LTR            5' LTR (across the origin): 5' long terminal repeat from murine embryonic stem cell virus
