[The description below was written by a language model from this plasmid's Addgene catalogue record and pLannotate feature annotations shown in this document.]
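Description:
pSuperCRISPR-sgRNA-RL661-WT(TTTT) is a 6,422-nt mammalian expression and retroviral plasmid built on the pSuper backbone, designed to express a single guide RNA directed against Renilla luciferase. It is propagated in E. coli from a high-copy ColE1/pUC-type origin under ampicillin selection (AmpR with its bla promoter). Short fragments of lacI, lacZα, rop, bom, TcR and env, together with a lac promoter/operator region, are annotated in the bacterial portion and appear to be remnants of earlier cloning steps rather than functional elements.

The retroviral unit runs from a murine embryonic stem cell virus 5' LTR through the MESV Ψ packaging signal and a truncated, start-codon-less MMLV gag segment to a self-inactivating ΔU3 3' LTR, so the intervening sequence can be packaged into retroviral particles when packaging functions are supplied in trans. Inside this unit, a human H1 RNA polymerase III promoter drives the sgRNA, which ends in the Streptococcus pyogenes Cas9 guide scaffold. This cassette lies in reverse orientation relative to the viral transcript. A mouse PGK promoter drives puromycin N-acetyltransferase in the forward direction, allowing selection of transfected or transduced mammalian cells. No Cas9 coding sequence is annotated, so the nuclease would have to come from another source.

The "WT(TTTT)" designation and the insert description indicate that the sgRNA retains a stretch of four thymidines; such a run can act as a Pol III termination signal. The associated study concerns enhancing sgRNA transcription for more efficient CRISPR/Cas engineering, so this plasmid probably serves as the unmodified reference. The guide sequence itself and the cloning sites are not specified in the record.
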