Addgene plasmid #215864: pSuperCRISPR-sgRNA-RL661-WT(TTTT)
Purpose: This plasmid encodes sgRNA that target Renilla luciferase with stretch sequence
Depositing lab: Kumiko Ui-Tei. Depositing organization: The University of Tokyo. Publication: Enhancement of single guide RNA transcription for efficient CRISPR/Cas-based genomic engineering. Ui-Tei K, Maruyama S, Nakano Y. Genome. 2017 Jun;60(6):537-545. doi: 10.1139/gen-2016-0127. Epub 2017 Jan 26. PubMed 28177825.
Backbone
  Vector backbone: pSuper
  Vector type: Mammalian Expression, Retroviral
Growth in bacteria
  Bacterial resistance: Ampicillin, 100 μg/mL
  Growth temperature: 37°C
  Growth strain: NEB Stable
  Copy number: High Copy
Gene/Insert
  Gene/Insert name: sgRNA-RL661 with TTTT stretch
  gRNA/shRNA sequence: Unspecified
  Species: Other
  Cloning method: Restriction Enzyme; 5′ cloning site Unknown (unknown if destroyed)
Terms and licenses: Academic/Nonprofit Terms; Industry Terms: Not Available to Industry
How to cite: pSuperCRISPR-sgRNA-RL661-WT(TTTT) was a gift from Kumiko Ui-Tei (Addgene plasmid # 215864 ; http://n2t.net/addgene:215864 ; RRID:Addgene_215864)
